Addgene plasmid #18609: T4 Lysozyme R148-[AA] WT*
Depositing lab: Brian Matthews. Depositing organization: University of Oregon.
Backbone
  Vector backbone: pHS1403
  Backbone size w/o insert (bp): 5000
  Vector type: Bacterial Expression
Growth in bacteria
  Bacterial resistance: Ampicillin, 100 μg/mL
  Growth temperature: 37°C
  Growth strain: DH5alpha
  Copy number: High Copy
Gene/Insert
  Gene/Insert name: T4 Lysozyme (alt name: 2 or IV2)
  Species: Bacteriophage T4
  Insert size (bp): 600
  Mutation: R148-[AA] WT*
  GenBank ID: NP_049736
  Entrez Gene: e (a.k.a. T4p123)
  Cloning method: Restriction Enzyme; 5′ cloning site BamHI (not destroyed); 3′ cloning site HindIII (not destroyed)
  Sequencing primers: 5′ na; 3′ GGCGTATCACGAGGCCC
Terms and licenses: Academic/Nonprofit Terms; Industry Terms: Not Available to Industry
Depositor comments: The BamHI site is 27 bp from the ATG and the HindIII site is 115 bp from the stop.
How to cite: T4 Lysozyme R148-[AA] WT* was a gift from Brian Matthews (Addgene plasmid # 18609 ; http://n2t.net/addgene:18609 ; RRID:Addgene_18609)
