[The description below was written by a language model from this plasmid's Addgene catalogue record.]
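Description:
T4 Lysozyme R148-[AA] WT* is a bacterial expression plasmid built on the pHS1403 backbone (about 5 kb without insert) that carries a variant of the bacteriophage T4 lysozyme gene (gene e). It is maintained in E. coli as a high-copy plasmid under ampicillin selection. The record does not name the origin of replication or the promoter that drives expression, and no feature table is provided, so the regulatory elements of the backbone cannot be described from the available information.

The insert is roughly 600 bp and was cloned by restriction digestion between a 5′ BamHI site and a 3′ HindIII site, both of which remain intact, so the cassette can be excised or exchanged. According to the depositor's comment, the BamHI site lies 27 bp from the start codon and the HindIII site 115 bp from the stop codon, meaning the fragment includes short flanking untranslated sequence around the coding region. The mutation is recorded as "R148-[AA] WT*". This notation suggests an insertion of two alanine residues at or next to arginine 148, made in the "WT*" background, a term conventionally used for the cysteine-free pseudo-wild-type T4 lysozyme. The record itself does not spell out either point, so this reading should be treated as an interpretation. No tags, fusion partners or reporters are listed.

The construct appears intended for producing this lysozyme variant in bacteria. T4 lysozyme mutants of this kind are typically used in studies of protein structure, folding and stability, although the record does not state a specific purpose.
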