>Addgene plasmid #18609 | T4 Lysozyme R148-[AA] WT* | addgene partial sequence | sequence record 24394 | 3primeUP
CTANGNAAAAAGCCCGCTCATTAGGCGGGCTCAGATCTGCTCATGTTTGACAGCTTATCATCGATAAGCT
TCGGCAATAAATTCTTGATATGTTTTCATATGTTTCCTTTAAATATTTTAATTAGTAATTGTCTATTCAA
GTAATTGTGAATATACTATCACAATTCCAAGAGAAAGTAAACAGCTTTATAGATTTTTATACGCGTCCCA
AGTGCCAGTTCTAAACGTTGTAATGACAGCTGCTCGTTTTGCGCGATTAGGTGTTTGATTATACCATCTA
CTTTTAGCTAAGTTAACTGCTGCTTCATCCCAGCGTTTTTGTTGAAGCATACGTAAAGAGTTAGTAAATC
CTGCCACACCGGTTTCTCCCATTTGGAAAACCATATTAATCAATGCAGCGCGACGAACCGCATCAAGAGA
ATCATAAACCGGTTTTAATTTAGCATTTCTCAGAATTCCGCGAACAGCAGCATCAACATCCTGATTAAAG
AGTTTTTCAGCCTCATCTTTTGTAATTACACCATTAGTATTACGCCCAATAGCTTTATCTAATTCAGATT
TAGCAGCATTAAGTGATGGACTTTTTGTAAGCAAATGACCGATGCCAATAGTGTAATAGCCTTCTGTGTC
TTTATAGATTTTAAGTCTAAGACCTTCATCTATACGTAACATTTCAAATATATTCATAATACCTCCTAAG
CATCGATGGATCCTGTTTCCTGTGTGAATTGTTATCCGCTCACATTCCACACATTATACGAGCCGATGAT
AATTGTCACAGGGGATGGGGAGTAGCTGANCTGTTCCGTGTGAATG
